Addgene plasmid #27887: pUT1183-HQ858805
Depositing lab: John Gray & Erich Grotewold. Depositing organization: University of Toledo. Publication: GRASSIUS: a platform for comparative regulatory genomics across the grasses. Yilmaz A, Nishiyama MY Jr, Fuentes BG, Souza GM, Janies D, Gray J, Grotewold E. Plant Physiol. 2009 Jan;149(1):171-80. doi: 10.1104/pp.108.128579. Epub 2008 Nov 5. PubMed 18987217.
Backbone
  Vector backbone: pENTR/D
  Backbone manufacturer: Invitrogen
  Backbone size w/o insert (bp): 2580
  Vector type: Entry vector
Growth in bacteria
  Bacterial resistance: Kanamycin, 50 μg/mL
  Growth temperature: 37°C
  Growth strain: DH5alpha
  Growth instructions: E. coli Top10 (Invitrogen)
  Copy number: Low Copy
Gene/Insert
  Gene/Insert name: ORPHAN transcription factor encoded by Os02g0606200 LOC_Os02g39360
  Species: Oryza sativa (rice)
  Insert size (bp): 813
  GenBank ID: HQ858805
  Cloning method: Restriction Enzyme
  Sequencing primers: 5′ M13 For; 3′ M13 Rev
Terms and licenses: Academic/Nonprofit Terms; Industry Terms: Not Available to Industry
Depositor comments: This CDS was amplified using PCR from a full length cDNA template from the OSIIEa, OSIIEb, and OSJNEa thru OSJNEf full length cDNA libraries generated by the Guoliang Wang lab at Ohio State University. The PCR product omitted the stop codon. The PCR product was cloned into a Gateway pENTR/D entry vector. Further information on this gene may be obtained at www.grassius.org using the Genbank number. (The second half of the plasmid name is the Genbank Number for the sequence of the insert)
How to cite: pUT1183-HQ858805 was a gift from John Gray & Erich Grotewold (Addgene plasmid # 27887 ; http://n2t.net/addgene:27887 ; RRID:Addgene_27887)
