[The description below was written by a language model from this plasmid's Addgene catalogue record and pLannotate feature annotations shown in this document.]
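Description:
pUT1183-HQ858805 is a Gateway entry clone built on the Invitrogen pENTR/D backbone (2,580 bp without insert; the depositor's full sequence is 3,393 nt). It is maintained in E. coli under kanamycin selection, conferred by an aph(3')-Ia aminoglycoside phosphotransferase gene, and replicates from a ColE1/pUC-type origin. The catalogue lists the plasmid as low copy, whereas the annotation describes this origin class as high copy. rrnB T1 and T2 terminators lie upstream of the cloning region, where they insulate the insert from read-through transcription. A T7 promoter sits just outside attL2, oriented back toward the insert. Short lacI and lacZα matches appear to be vector remnants rather than functional genes.

The payload is an 813 bp coding sequence from rice (Oryza sativa), locus Os02g0606200 / LOC_Os02g39360, classified in the record as an "ORPHAN" family transcription factor. It was PCR-amplified from full-length cDNA library templates and placed between the attL1 and attL2 recombination sites. Automated annotation finds similarity between the 5' part of the insert and Arabidopsis BBX23, a B-box protein implicated in seedling photomorphogenesis. This suggests a B-box-type domain, but it is a homology hit rather than a depositor statement. The stop codon was deliberately omitted, so LR recombination into a suitable destination vector can yield in-frame C-terminal fusions to tags or reporters. The entry clone carries no promoter for expressing the gene in plants, so expression depends on the destination vector chosen. The plasmid belongs to a collection of grass transcription factor ORF clones associated with a comparative regulatory genomics resource. It serves as a transferable source of this rice coding sequence for functional studies.
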