Features (pLannotate 1.2.2; 10 found; start..end, strand, type, name):
      1..100     +  protein_bind   attL1: mutant version of attL; recombination site for the Gateway® LR reaction LR Clonase™
    121..432     +  CDS            BBX23 (fragment): BBX23_ARATH - Also known as DBB4, STH6. Experimental evidence at protein level: Swiss-Prot protein existence level 1. Probable transcription factor that may be involved in seedling photomorphogenesis. From Arabidopsis thaliana (Mouse-ear cress).
    950..1049    -  protein_bind   attL2: mutant version of attL; recombination site for the Gateway® LR reaction LR Clonase™
   1067..1085    -  promoter       T7 promoter: promoter for bacteriophage T7 RNA polymerase
   1219..2028    +  CDS            KanR: aminoglycoside phosphotransferase; aph(3')-Ia; confers resistance to kanamycin in bacteria or G418 (Geneticin®) in eukaryotes
   2175..2763    +  rep_origin     ori: high-copy-number ColE1/pMB1/pBR322/pUC origin of replication
   2946..3038    +  CDS            lacI (fragment): lac repressor; lacI; The lac repressor binds to the lac operator to inhibit transcription in E. coli. This inhibition can be relieved by adding lactose or isopropyl-β-D-thiogalactopyranoside (IPTG).
   3093..3120    -  terminator     rrnB T2 terminator: transcription terminator T2 from the E. coli rrnB gene
   3252..3295    +  terminator     rrnB T1 terminator: Escherichia coli rrnB; transcription terminator T1 from the E. coli rrnB gene
   3342..3378    -  CDS            lacZα (fragment): LacZα fragment of β-galactosidase; lacZ fragment
>Addgene plasmid #27887 | pUT1183-HQ858805 | depositor full sequence | sequence record 13161 | Author sequence
CAAATAATGATTTTATTTTGACTGATAGTGACCTGTTCGTTGCAACAAATTGATGAGCAATGCTTTTTTA
TAATGCCAACTTTGTACAAAAAAGCAGGCTCCGCGGCCGCCCCCTTCACCATGAAGATCCAGTGCGACGC
GTGCGAGAGCGCGGCGGCGGCGGTGGTGTGCTGCGCGGACGAGGCGGCGCTGTGCGCGGCGTGCGACGTG
GAGGTGCACGCGGCGAACAAGCTGGCCGGGAAGCACCAGCGGCTGCCGCTGGAGGCGCTCTCGGCGAGGC
TCCCGCGCTGCGACGTGTGCCAGGAGAAGGCGGCGTTCATCTTCTGCGTGGAGGACCGCGCGCTCTTCTG
CCGCGACTGCGACGAGCCCATCCACGTCCCCGGCACGCTCTCCGGCAACCACCAGCGCTACCTCGCCACC
GGCATCCGCGTCGGCTTCGCCTCCGCCTCGCCCTGCGACGGCGGCAGCGACGCCCATGACTCCGACCACC
ACGCCCCGCCCATGGGCTCCTCCGAGCATCATCACCATCATCAGCAGCCGGCCCCGACCGTCGCCGTCGA
CACGCCCTCGCCGCAGTTCCTGCCGCAGGGCTGGGCCGTCGACGAGCTCCTCCAGTTCTCCGACTACGAG
ACCGGCGACAAGCTGCAGAAGGAGTCGTCGCCGCCGCTCGGGTTCCAGGAGCTGGAGTGGTTCGCCGACA
TCGACCTGTTCCACAACCAGGCGCCCAAGGGCGGCGCCGCCGCCGGCCGGACGACGGCGGAGGTCCCCGA
GCTCTTCGCTTCGCAGGCGGCCAACGACGTGGCGTACTACAGGCCGCCGACCAGGACCGCCGCCGCCGCC
TTCACCGCGGCCACCGGCTTCCGCCAGAGCAAGAAGGCCCGCGTCGAGCTCCCCGACGACGAGGAGGATT
ACCTCATCGTCCCTGATCTTGGTAAGGGTGGGCGCGCCGACCCAGCTTTCTTGTACAAAGTTGGCATTAT
AAGAAAGCATTGCTTATCAATTTGTTGCAACGAACAGGTCACTATCAGTCAAAATAAAATCATTATTTGC
CATCCAGCTGATATCCCCTATAGTGAGTCGTATTACATGGTCATAGCTGTTTCCTGGCAGCTCTGGCCCG
TGTCTCAAAATCTCTGATGTTACATTGCACAAGATAAAAATATATCATCATGAACAATAAAACTGTCTGC
TTACATAAACAGTAATACAAGGGGTGTTATGAGCCATATTCAACGGGAAACGTCGAGGCCGCGATTAAAT
TCCAACATGGATGCTGATTTATATGGGTATAAATGGGCTCGCGATAATGTCGGGCAATCAGGTGCGACAA
TCTATCGCTTGTATGGGAAGCCCGATGCGCCAGAGTTGTTTCTGAAACATGGCAAAGGTAGCGTTGCCAA
TGATGTTACAGATGAGATGGTCAGACTAAACTGGCTGACGGAATTTATGCCTCTTCCGACCATCAAGCAT
TTTATCCGTACTCCTGATGATGCATGGTTACTCACCACTGCGATCCCCGGAAAAACAGCATTCCAGGTAT
TAGAAGAATATCCTGATTCAGGTGAAAATATTGTTGATGCGCTGGCAGTGTTCCTGCGCCGGTTGCATTC
GATTCCTGTTTGTAATTGTCCTTTTAACAGCGATCGCGTATTTCGTCTCGCTCAGGCGCAATCACGAATG
AATAACGGTTTGGTTGATGCGAGTGATTTTGATGACGAGCGTAATGGCTGGCCTGTTGAACAAGTCTGGA
AAGAAATGCATAAACTTTTGCCATTCTCACCGGATTCAGTCGTCACTCATGGTGATTTCTCACTTGATAA
CCTTATTTTTGACGAGGGGAAATTAATAGGTTGTATTGATGTTGGACGAGTCGGAATCGCAGACCGATAC
CAGGATCTTGCCATCCTATGGAACTGCCTCGGTGAGTTTTCTCCTTCATTACAGAAACGGCTTTTTCAAA
AATATGGTATTGATAATCCTGATATGAATAAATTGCAGTTTCATTTGATGCTCGATGAGTTTTTCTAATC
AGAATTGGTTAATTGGTTGTAACACTGGCAGAGCATTACGCTGACTTGACGGGACGGCGCAAGCTCATGA
CCAAAATCCCTTAACGTGAGTTACGCGTCGTTCCACTGAGCGTCAGACCCCGTAGAAAAGATCAAAGGAT
CTTCTTGAGATCCTTTTTTTCTGCGCGTAATCTGCTGCTTGCAAACAAAAAAACCACCGCTACCAGCGGT
GGTTTGTTTGCCGGATCAAGAGCTACCAACTCTTTTTCCGAAGGTAACTGGCTTCAGCAGAGCGCAGATA
CCAAATACTGTCCTTCTAGTGTAGCCGTAGTTAGGCCACCACTTCAAGAACTCTGTAGCACCGCCTACAT
ACCTCGCTCTGCTAATCCTGTTACCAGTGGCTGCTGCCAGTGGCGATAAGTCGTGTCTTACCGGGTTGGA
CTCAAGACGATAGTTACCGGATAAGGCGCAGCGGTCGGGCTGAACGGGGGGTTCGTGCACACAGCCCAGC
TTGGAGCGAACGACCTACACCGAACTGAGATACCTACAGCGTGAGCATTGAGAAAGCGCCACGCTTCCCG
AAGGGAGAAAGGCGGACAGGTATCCGGTAAGCGGCAGGGTCGGAACAGGAGAGCGCACGAGGGAGCTTCC
AGGGGGAAACGCCTGGTATCTTTATAGTCCTGTCGGGTTTCGCCACCTCTGACTTGAGCGTCGATTTTTG
TGATGCTCGTCAGGGGGGCGGAGCCTATGGAAAAACGCCAGCAACGCGGCCTTTTTACGGTTCCTGGCCT
TTTGCTGGCCTTTTGCTCACATGTTCTTTCCTGCGTTATCCCCTGATTCTGTGGATAACCGTATTACCGC
CTTTGAGTGAGCTGATACCGCTCGCCGCAGCCGAACGACCGAGCGCAGCGAGTCAGTGAGCGAGGAAGCG
GAAGAGCGCCCAATACGCAAACCGCCTCTCCCCGCGCGTTGGCCGATTCATTAATGCAGCTGGCACGACA
GGTTTCCCGACTGGAAAGCGGGCAGTGAGCGCAACGCAATTAATACGCGTACCGCTAGCCAGGAAGAGTT
TGTAGAAACGCAAAAAGGCCATCCGTCAGGATGGCCTTCTGCTTAGTTTGATGCCTGGCAGTTTATGGCG
GGCGTCCTGCCCGCCACCCTCCGGGCCGTTGCTTCACAACGTTCAAATCCGCTCCCGGCGGATTTGTCCT
ACTCAGGAGAGCGTTCACCGACAAACAACAGATAAAACGAAAGGCCCAGTCTTCCGACTGAGCCTTTCGT
TTTATTTGATGCCTGGCAGTTCCCTACTCTCGCGTTAACGCTAGCATGGATGTTTTCCCAGTCACGACGT
TGTAAAACGACGGCCAGTCTTAAGCTCGGGCCC
