>Addgene plasmid #27887 | pUT1183-HQ858805 | addgene partial sequence | sequence record 34177 | 27887 with M13pUC-fwd
ATGATTTTATTTTGACTGATAGTGACCTGTTCGTTGCAACAAATTGATGAGCAATGCTTTTTTATAATGC
CAACTTTGTACAAAAAAGCAGGCTCCGCGGCCGCCCCCTTCACCATGAAGATCCAGTGCGACGCGTGCGA
GAGCGCGGCGGCGGCGGTGGTGTGCTGCGCGGACGAGGCGGCGCTGTGCGCGGCGTGCGACGTGGAGGTG
CACGCGGCGAACAAGCTGGCCGGGAAGCACCAGCGGCTGCCGCTGGAGGCGCTCTCGGCGAGGCTCCCGC
GCTGCGACGTGTGCCAGGAGAAGGCGGCGTTCATCTTCTGCGTGGAGGACCGCGCGCTCTTCTGCCGCGA
CTGCGACGAGCCCATCCACGTCCCCGGCACGCTCTCCGGCAACCACCAGCGCTACCTCGCCACCGGCATC
CGCGTCGGCTTCGCCTCCGCCTCGCCCTGCGACGGCGGCAGCGACGCCCATGACTCCGACCACCACGCCC
CGCCCATGGGCTCCTCCGAGCATCATCACCATCATCAGCAGCCGGCCCCGACCGTCGCCGTCGACACGCC
CTCGCCGCAGTTCCTGCCGCA
